Addgene plasmid #143714: TFORF0574
Purpose: Lentiviral vector for overexpressing transcription factor ORFs with unique 24-bp barcodes. Barcodes facilitate identification of transcription factors in pooled screens.
Depositing lab: Feng Zhang. Depositing organization: Broad Institute. Publication: A transcription factor atlas of directed differentiation. Joung J, Ma S, Tay T, Geiger-Schuller KR, Kirchgatterer PC, Verdine VK, Guo B, Arias-Garcia MA, Allen WE, Singh A, Kuksenko O, Abudayyeh OO, Gootenberg JS, Fu Z, Macrae RK, Buenrostro JD, Regev A, Zhang F. Cell. 2023 Jan 5;186(1):209-229.e26. doi: 10.1016/j.cell.2022.11.026. PubMed 36608654.
Backbone
  Vector backbone: pLX_TRC317
  Backbone manufacturer: Broad Institute Genetic Perturbation Platform
  Backbone size w/o insert (bp): 8264
  Vector type: Mammalian Expression, Lentiviral
  Selectable markers: Puromycin
Growth in bacteria
  Bacterial resistance: Ampicillin, 100 μg/mL
  Growth temperature: 37°C
  Growth strain: NEB Stable
  Copy number: High Copy
Gene/Insert
  Gene/Insert name: HOXA13
  Species: H. sapiens (human)
  Insert size (bp): 1268
  Entrez Gene: HOXA13 (a.k.a. HOX1, HOX1J)
  Promoter: EF1a
  Cloning method: Unknown
  Sequencing primers: 5′ GGGTGGAGACTGAAGTTAGGCCAG; 3′ CACATAGCGTAAAAGGAGCAACATAG
Terms and licenses: Academic/Nonprofit Terms; Industry Terms: Not Available to Industry
Depositor comments: NM_000522,ENST00000222753 . The transcription factor ORF portion of this plasmid was synthesized by Genewiz. Please test multiple small colonies in case of plasmid recombination. To make this collection available in a timely manner, a portion of this collection was not fully sequenced by Addgene. If an Addgene verified full plasmid sequence is not available, please contact us prior to placing an order to request the full sequence.
How to cite: TFORF0574 was a gift from Feng Zhang (Addgene plasmid # 143714 ; http://n2t.net/addgene:143714 ; RRID:Addgene_143714)
