[The description below was written by a language model from this plasmid's Addgene catalogue record and pLannotate feature annotations shown in this document.]
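Description:
TFORF0574 is a lentiviral mammalian expression plasmid built on the pLX_TRC317 backbone and carrying the human HOXA13 open reading frame, one member of a barcoded transcription factor ORF collection. It is propagated in E. coli through a high-copy ColE1/pUC-type origin with ampicillin selection (AmpR under its own bla promoter). An f1 origin and remnants of a lac/lacZα cloning region flanked by T7 and T3 promoters are also present in the bacterial portion. The depositor notes that the plasmid can recombine, which is a common concern with LTR-containing vectors.

The viral cassette has a third-generation, self-inactivating layout. An RSV promoter drives a truncated HIV-1 5' LTR, followed by the Ψ packaging signal with a gag fragment and the Rev response element, and the cassette ends in a ΔU3 3' LTR with a downstream SV40 polyadenylation signal. Between the LTRs, an SV40 early promoter/origin expresses puromycin N-acetyltransferase for selecting transduced cells. A cPPT/CTS element, which aids nuclear import of the viral genome, sits between this marker and the ORF cassette. The EF-1α promoter then drives constitutive expression of HOXA13, a homeobox transcription factor involved in anterior-posterior positional identity, and a WPRE downstream enhances transcript expression. A short match to a U6 promoter fragment lies between the ORF and the WPRE. The catalogue describes a unique 24-bp barcode associated with each ORF, but the feature table does not annotate it, so its position is not stated.

The construct is intended for producing lentivirus to overexpress HOXA13. The barcode lets this factor be identified in pooled overexpression screens, such as those for directed cell differentiation.
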