Features (pLannotate 1.2.2; 31 found; start..end, strand, type, name):
      5..231     +  promoter       RSV promoter: Rous sarcoma virus enhancer/promoter
    232..412     +  LTR            5' LTR (truncated): truncated 5' long terminal repeat (LTR) from HIV-1
    459..584     +  misc_feature   HIV-1 Ψ: packaging signal of human immunodeficiency virus type 1
    568..931     +  CDS            HIV-1 gag (fragment): gag protein from human immunodeficiency virus 1; gag
   1077..1310    +  misc_feature   RRE: The Rev response element (RRE) of HIV-1 allows for Rev-dependent mRNA export from the nucleus to the cytoplasm.
   1687..1713    +  CDS            Rev (fragment): human immunodeficiency virus 1 (HIV-1) Rev protein; rev; enhances nuclear export of unspliced and incompletely spliced viral mRNAs
   1720..1743    +  promoter       SV40 promoter (fragment): SV40 early promoter
   1744..1815    +  promoter       SV40 promoter (fragment): SV40 enhancer and early promoter
   1839..1974    +  rep_origin     SV40 ori: SV40 origin of replication
   2020..2616    +  CDS            PuroR (fragment): puromycin N-acetyltransferase; pac from Streptomyces; confers resistance to puromycin
   2665..2782    +  misc_feature   cPPT/CTS: central polypurine tract and central termination sequence of HIV-1
   2847..2913    +  CDS            small t antigen (fragment): SV40 (simian virus 40) small t antigen
   2920..4098    +  promoter       EF-1α promoter: strong constitutive promoter for human elongation factor EF-1α
   4115..5278    +  CDS            HOXA13: HXA13_HUMAN - Also known as HOX1J. Experimental evidence at protein level: Swiss-Prot protein existence level 1. Sequence-specific transcription factor which is part of a developmental regulatory system that provides cells with specific positional identities on the anterior-posterior axis. From Homo sapiens (Human).
   5294..5347    +  promoter       U6 promoter (fragment): RNA polymerase III promoter for human U6 snRNA
   5389..5977    +  misc_feature   WPRE: woodchuck hepatitis virus posttranscriptional regulatory element
   6028..6047    +  misc_feature   cPPT/CTS (fragment): central polypurine tract and central termination sequence of HIV-1
   6049..6282    +  LTR            3' LTR (ΔU3): self-inactivating 3' long terminal repeat (LTR) from HIV-1
   6360..6481    +  polyA_signal   SV40 poly(A) signal: SV40 polyadenylation signal
   6521..6656    +  rep_origin     SV40 ori: SV40 origin of replication
   6677..6695    -  promoter       T7 promoter: promoter for bacteriophage T7 RNA polymerase
   6703..6858    +  CDS            lacZα (fragment): LacZα fragment of β-galactosidase; lacZ fragment
   6863..7291    +  rep_origin     f1 ori (sequence partly withheld): f1 bacteriophage origin of replication; arrow indicates direction of (+) strand synthesis
   7344..7448    +  promoter       AmpR promoter: bla
   7449..8309    +  CDS            AmpR: β-lactamase; bla; confers resistance to ampicillin, carbenicillin, and related antibiotics
   8480..9068    +  rep_origin     ori: high-copy-number ColE1/pMB1/pBR322/pUC origin of replication
   9251..9343    +  CDS            lacI (fragment): lac repressor; lacI; The lac repressor binds to the lac operator to inhibit transcription in E. coli. This inhibition can be relieved by adding lactose or isopropyl-β-D-thiogalactopyranoside (IPTG).
   9356..9377    +  protein_bind   CAP binding site: CAP binding activates transcription in the presence of cAMP. E. coli catabolite activator protein
   9392..9422    +  promoter       lac promoter: promoter for the E. coli lac operon
   9430..9446    +  protein_bind   lac operator: The lac repressor binds to the lac operator to inhibit transcription in E. coli. This inhibition can be relieved by adding lactose or isopropyl-β-D-thiogalactopyranoside (IPTG). lac repressor encoded by lacI
   9491..9509    +  promoter       T3 promoter: promoter for bacteriophage T3 RNA polymerase
>Addgene plasmid #143714 | TFORF0574 | addgene full sequence | sequence record 407845 | Addgene NGS Result
TTAATGTAGTCTTATGCAATACTCTTGTAGTCTTGCAACATGGTAACGATGAGTTAGCAACATGCCTTAC
AAGGAGAGAAAAAGCACCGTGCATGCCGATTGGTGGAAGTAAGGTGGTACGATCGTGCCTTATTAGGAAG
GCAACAGACGGGTCTGACATGGATTGGACGAACCACTGAATTGCCGCATTGCAGAGATATTGTATTTAAG
TGCCTAGCTCGATACATAAACGGGTCTCTCTGGTTAGACCAGATCTGAGCCTGGGAGCTCTCTGGCTAAC
TAGGGAACCCACTGCTTAAGCCTCAATAAAGCTTGCCTTGAGTGCTTCAAGTAGTGTGTGCCCGTCTGTT
GTGTGACTCTGGTAACTAGAGATCCCTCAGACCCTTTTAGTCAGTGTGGAAAATCTCTAGCAGTGGCGCC
CGAACAGGGACTTGAAAGCGAAAGGGAAACCAGAGGAGCTCTCTCGACGCAGGACTCGGCTTGCTGAAGC
GCGCACGGCAAGAGGCGAGGGGCGGCGACTGGTGAGTACGCCAAAAATTTTGACTAGCGGAGGCTAGAAG
GAGAGAGATGGGTGCGAGAGCGTCAGTATTAAGCGGGGGAGAATTAGATCGCGATGGGAAAAAATTCGGT
TAAGGCCAGGGGGAAAGAAAAAATATAAATTAAAACATATAGTATGGGCAAGCAGGGAGCTAGAACGATT
CGCAGTTAATCCTGGCCTGTTAGAAACATCAGAAGGCTGTAGACAAATACTGGGACAGCTACAACCATCC
CTTCAGACAGGATCAGAAGAACTTAGATCATTATATAATACAGTAGCAACCCTCTATTGTGTGCATCAAA
GGATAGAGATAAAAGACACCAAGGAAGCTTTAGACAAGATAGAGGAAGAGCAAAACAAAAGTAAGACCAC
CGCACAGCAAGCGGCCGCTGATCTTCAGACCTGGAGGAGGAGATATGAGGGACAATTGGAGAAGTGAATT
ATATAAATATAAAGTAGTAAAAATTGAACCATTAGGAGTAGCACCCACCAAGGCAAAGAGAAGAGTGGTG
CAGAGAGAAAAAAGAGCAGTGGGAATAGGAGCTTTGTTCCTTGGGTTCTTGGGAGCAGCAGGAAGCACTA
TGGGCGCAGCGTCAATGACGCTGACGGTACAGGCCAGACAATTATTGTCTGGTATAGTGCAGCAGCAGAA
CAATTTGCTGAGGGCTATTGAGGCGCAACAGCATCTGTTGCAACTCACAGTCTGGGGCATCAAGCAGCTC
CAGGCAAGAATCCTGGCTGTGGAAAGATACCTAAAGGATCAACAGCTCCTGGGGATTTGGGGTTGCTCTG
GAAAACTCATTTGCACCACTGCTGTGCCTTGGAATGCTAGTTGGAGTAATAAATCTCTGGAACAGATTTG
GAATCACACGACCTGGATGGAGTGGGACAGAGAAATTAACAATTACACAAGCTTAATACACTCCTTAATT
GAAGAATCGCAAAACCAGCAAGAAAAGAATGAACAAGAATTATTGGAATTAGATAAATGGGCAAGTTTGT
GGAATTGGTTTAACATAACAAATTGGCTGTGGTATATAAAATTATTCATAATGATAGTAGGAGGCTTGGT
AGGTTTAAGAATAGTTTTTGCTGTACTTTCTATAGTGAATAGAGTTAGGCAGGGATATTCACCATTATCG
TTTCAGACCCACCTCCCAACCCCGAGGGGACCCATGCATTGCATCTCAATTAGTCAGCAACCAGGTGTGG
AAAGTCCCCAGGCTCCCCAGCAGGCAGAAGTATGCAAAGCATGCGTCTCAATTAGTCAGCAACCATAGTC
CCGCCCCTAACTCCGCCCATCCCGCCCCTAACTCCGCCCAGTTCCGCCCATTCTCCGCCCCATGGCTGAC
TAATTTTTTTTATTTATGCAGAGGCCGAGGCCGCCTCGGCCTCTGAGCTATTCCAGAAGTAGTGAGGAGG
CTTTTTTGGAGGCCTAGGCTTTTGCAAAAAGCTTTCTAGAGGTACCACCGGAGCTTACCATGACCGAGTA
CAAGCCCACGGTGCGCCTCGCCACCCGCGACGACGTCCCCAGGGCCGTACGCACCCTCGCCGCCGCGTTC
GCCGACTACCCCGCCACGCGCCACACCGTCGATCCGGACCGCCACATCGAGCGGGTCACCGAGCTGCAAG
AACTCTTCCTCACGCGCGTCGGGCTCGACATCGGCAAGGTGTGGGTCGCGGACGACGGCGCCGCCGTGGC
GGTCTGGACCACGCCGGAGAGCGTCGAAGCGGGGGCGGTGTTCGCCGAGATCGGCCCGCGCATGGCCGAG
TTGAGCGGTTCCCGGCTGGCCGCGCAGCAACAGATGGAAGGCCTCCTGGCGCCGCACCGGCCCAAGGAGC
CCGCGTGGTTCCTGGCCACCGTCGGCGTCTCGCCCGACCACCAGGGCAAGGGTCTGGGCAGCGCCGTCGT
GCTCCCCGGAGTGGAGGCGGCCGAGCGCGCCGGGGTGCCCGCCTTCCTGGAGACCTCCGCGCCCCGCAAC
CTCCCCTTCTACGAGCGGCTCGGCTTCACCGTCACCGCCGACGTCGAGGTGCCCGAAGGACCGCGCACCT
GGTGCATGACCCGCAAGCCCGGTGCCAGTTAACGAATTCTAGATCTTGAGACAAATGGCAGTATTCATCC
ACAATTTTAAAAGAAAAGGGGGGATTGGGGGGTACAGTGCAGGGGAAAGAATAGTAGACATAATAGCAAC
AGACATACAAACTAAAGAATTACAAAAACAAATTACAAAAATTCAAAATTTTCGGGTTTATTACAGGGAC
AGCAGAGATCCACTTTGGCGCCGGCTCGAGGCCTGCAGGTGCAAAGATGGATAAAGTTTTAAACAGAGAG
GAATCTTTGCAGCTAATGGACCTTCTAGGTCTTGAAAGGAGTGGGAATTGGCTCCGGTGCCCGTCAGTGG
GCAGAGCGCACATCGCCCACAGTCCCCGAGAAGTTGGGGGGAGGGGTCGGCAATTGAACCGGTGCCTAGA
GAAGGTGGCGCGGGGTAAACTGGGAAAGTGATGTCGTGTACTGGCTCCGCCTTTTTCCCGAGGGTGGGGG
AGAACCGTATATAAGTGCAGTAGTCGCCGTGAACGTTCTTTTTCGCAACGGGTTTGCCGCCAGAACACAG
GTAAGTGCCGTGTGTGGTTCCCGCGGGCCTGGCCTCTTTACGGGTTATGGCCCTTGCGTGCCTTGAATTA
CTTCCACCTGGCTGCAGTACGTGATTCTTGATCCCGAGCTTCGGGTTGGAAGTGGGTGGGAGAGTTCGAG
GCCTTGCGCTTAAGGAGCCCCTTCGCCTCGTGCTTGAGTTGAGGCCTGGCCTGGGCGCTGGGGCCGCCGC
GTGCGAATCTGGTGGCACCTTCGCGCCTGTCTCGCTGCTTTCGATAAGTCTCTAGCCATTTAAAATTTTT
GATGACCTGCTGCGACGCTTTTTTTCTGGCAAGATAGTCTTGTAAATGCGGGCCAAGATCTGCACACTGG
TATTTCGGTTTTTGGGGCCGCGGGCGGCGACGGGGCCCGTGCGTCCCAGCGCACATGTTCGGCGAGGCGG
GGCCTGCGAGCGCGGCCACCGAGAATCGGACGGGGGTAGTCTCAAGCTGGCCGGCCTGCTCTGGTGCCTG
GCCTCGCGCCGCCGTGTATCGCCCCGCCCTGGGCGGCAAGGCTGGCCCGGTCGGCACCAGTTGCGTGAGC
GGAAAGATGGCCGCTTCCCGGCCCTGCTGCAGGGAGCTCAAAATGGAGGACGCGGCGCTCGGGAGAGCGG
GCGGGTGAGTCACCCACACAAAGGAAAAGGGCCTTTCCGTCCTCAGCCGTCGCTTCATGTGACTCCACGG
AGTACCGGGCGCCGTCCAGGCACCTCGATTAGTTCTCGAGCTTTTGGAGTACGTCGTCTTTAGGTTGGGG
GGAGGGGTTTTATGCGATGGAGTTTCCCCACACTGAGTGGGTGGAGACTGAAGTTAGGCCAGCTTGGCAC
TTGATGTAATTCTCCTTGGAATTTGCCCTTTTTGAGTTTGGATCTTGGTTCATTCTCAAGCCTCAGACAG
TGGTTCAAAGTTTTTTTCTTCCATTTCAGGTGTCGTGAGGCTAGCACCGCCACCATGACAGCCTCCGTGC
TCCTCCACCCCCGCTGGATCGAGCCCACCGTCATGTTTCTCTACGACAACGGCGGCGGCCTGGTGGCCGA
CGAGCTCAACAAGAACATGGAAGGGGCGGCGGCGGCTGCAGCAGCGGCTGCAGCGGCGGCGGCTGCCGGG
GCCGGGGGCGGGGGCTTCCCCCACCCGGCGGCTGCGGCGGCAGGGGGCAACTTCTCGGTGGCGGCGGCGG
CCGCGGCTGCGGCGGCGGCCGCGGCCAACCAGTGCCGCAACCTGATGGCGCACCCGGCGCCCTTGGCGCC
AGGAGCCGCGTCCGCCTACAGCAGCGCCCCCGGGGAGGCGCCCCCGTCGGCTGCCGCCGCTGCTGCCGCG
GCTGCCGCTGCAGCCGCCGCCGCCGCCGCCGCGTCGTCCTCGGGAGGTCCCGGCCCGGCGGGCCCGGCGG
GCGCAGAGGCCGCCAAGCAATGCAGCCCCTGCTCGGCAGCGGCGCAGAGCTCGTCGGGGCCCGCGGCGCT
GCCCTATGGCTACTTCGGCAGCGGCTACTACCCGTGCGCCCGCATGGGCCCGCACCCCAACGCCATCAAG
TCGTGCGCGCAGCCCGCCTCGGCCGCCGCCGCCGCCGCCTTCGCGGACAAGTACATGGATACCGCCGGCC
CAGCTGCCGAGGAGTTCAGCTCCCGCGCTAAGGAGTTCGCCTTCTACCACCAGGGCTACGCAGCCGGGCC
TTACCACCACCATCAGCCCATGCCTGGCTACCTGGATATGCCAGTGGTGCCGGGCCTCGGGGGCCCCGGC
GAGTCGCGCCACGAACCCTTGGGTCTTCCCATGGAAAGCTACCAGCCCTGGGCGCTGCCCAACGGCTGGA
ACGGCCAAATGTACTGCCCCAAAGAGCAGGCGCAGCCTCCCCACCTCTGGAAGTCCACTCTGCCCGACGT
GGTCTCCCATCCCTCGGATGCCAGCTCCTATAGGAGGGGGAGAAAGAAGCGCGTGCCTTATACCAAGGTG
CAATTAAAAGAACTTGAACGGGAATACGCCACGAATAAATTCATTACTAAGGACAAACGGAGGCGGATAT
CAGCCACGACGAATCTCTCTGAGCGGCAGGTCACAATCTGGTTCCAGAACAGGAGGGTTAAAGAGAAAAA
AGTCATCAACAAACTGAAAACCACTAGTTAGTAATGAACTAGTCCGTAACTTGAAAGTATTTCGATTTCT
TGGCTTTATATATCTTGTGGAAAGGACGAACAGGGAGCTATGCCTGGACGTGTACGCGTTAAGTCGACAA
TCAACCTCTGGATTACAAAATTTGTGAAAGATTGACTGGTATTCTTAACTATGTTGCTCCTTTTACGCTA
TGTGGATACGCTGCTTTAATGCCTTTGTATCATGCTATTGCTTCCCGTATGGCTTTCATTTTCTCCTCCT
TGTATAAATCCTGGTTGCTGTCTCTTTATGAGGAGTTGTGGCCCGTTGTCAGGCAACGTGGCGTGGTGTG
CACTGTGTTTGCTGACGCAACCCCCACTGGTTGGGGCATTGCCACCACCTGTCAGCTCCTTTCCGGGACT
TTCGCTTTCCCCCTCCCTATTGCCACGGCGGAACTCATCGCCGCCTGCCTTGCCCGCTGCTGGACAGGGG
CTCGGCTGTTGGGCACTGACAATTCCGTGGTGTTGTCGGGGAAATCATCGTCCTTTCCTTGGCTGCTCGC
CTGTGTTGCCACCTGGATTCTGCGCGGGACGTCCTTCTGCTACGTCCCTTCGGCCCTCAATCCAGCGGAC
CTTCCTTCCCGCGGCCTGCTGCCGGCTCTGCGGCCTCTTCCGCGTCTTCGCCTTCGCCCTCAGACGAGTC
GGATCTCCCTTTGGGCCGCCTCCCCGCGTCGACTTTAAGACCAATGACTTACAAGGCAGCTGTAGATCTT
AGCCACTTTTTAAAAGAAAAGGGGGGACTGGAAGGGCTAATTCACTCCCAACGAAGACAAGATCTGCTTT
TTGCTTGTACTGGGTCTCTCTGGTTAGACCAGATCTGAGCCTGGGAGCTCTCTGGCTAACTAGGGAACCC
ACTGCTTAAGCCTCAATAAAGCTTGCCTTGAGTGCTTCAAGTAGTGTGTGCCCGTCTGTTGTGTGACTCT
GGTAACTAGAGATCCCTCAGACCCTTTTAGTCAGTGTGGAAAATCTCTAGCAGTACGTATAGTAGTTCAT
GTCATCTTATTATTCAGTATTTATAACTTGCAAAGAAATGAATATCAGAGAGTGAGAGGAACTTGTTTAT
TGCAGCTTATAATGGTTACAAATAAAGCAATAGCATCACAAATTTCACAAATAAAGCATTTTTTTCACTG
CATTCTAGTTGTGGTTTGTCCAAACTCATCAATGTATCTTATCATGTCTGGCTCTAGCTATCCCGCCCCT
AACTCCGCCCATCCCGCCCCTAACTCCGCCCAGTTCCGCCCATTCTCCGCCCCATGGCTGACTAATTTTT
TTTATTTATGCAGAGGCCGAGGCCGCCTCGGCCTCTGAGCTATTCCAGAAGTAGTGAGGAGGCTTTTTTG
GAGGCCTAGGGACGTACCCAATTCGCCCTATAGTGAGTCGTATTACGCGCGCTCACTGGCCGTCGTTTTA
CAACGTCGTGACTGGGAAAACCCTGGCGTTACCCAACTTAATCGCCTTGCAGCACATCCCCCTTTCGCCA
GCTGGCGTAATAGCGAAGAGGCCCGCACCGATCGCCCTTCCCAACAGTTGCGCAGCCTGAATGGCGAATG
GG
[124 nt withheld, positions 6863-6986]
C
[91 nt withheld, positions 6988-7078]
A
[49 nt withheld, positions 7080-7128]
CCTTTGACGTTGGAGTCCACGTTCTTT
[37 nt withheld, positions 7156-7192]
ACCCTATCTCGGTCTATTCTTTTGATTTATAAGGGATTTTGCCGATTTCGGCCTATTGGTTAAAAAATGA
GCTGATTTAACAAAAATTTAACGCGAATTTTAACAAAATATTAACGCTTACAATTTAGGTGGCACTTTTC
GGGGAAATGTGCGCGGAACCCCTATTTGTTTATTTTTCTAAATACATTCAAATATGTATCCGCTCATGAG
ACAATAACCCTGATAAATGCTTCAATAATATTGAAAAAGGAAGAGTATGAGTATTCAACATTTCCGTGTC
GCCCTTATTCCCTTTTTTGCGGCATTTTGCCTTCCTGTTTTTGCTCACCCAGAAACGCTGGTGAAAGTAA
AAGATGCTGAAGATCAGTTGGGTGCACGAGTGGGTTACATCGAACTGGATCTCAACAGCGGTAAGATCCT
TGAGAGTTTTCGCCCCGAAGAACGTTTTCCAATGATGAGCACTTTTAAAGTTCTGCTATGTGGCGCGGTA
TTATCCCGTATTGACGCCGGGCAAGAGCAACTCGGTCGCCGCATACACTATTCTCAGAATGACTTGGTTG
AGTACTCACCAGTCACAGAAAAGCATCTTACGGATGGCATGACAGTAAGAGAATTATGCAGTGCTGCCAT
AACCATGAGTGATAACACTGCGGCCAACTTACTTCTGACAACGATCGGAGGACCGAAGGAGCTAACCGCT
TTTTTGCACAACATGGGGGATCATGTAACTCGCCTTGATCGTTGGGAACCGGAGCTGAATGAAGCCATAC
CAAACGACGAGCGTGACACCACGATGCCTGTAGCAATGGCAACAACGTTGCGCAAACTATTAACTGGCGA
ACTACTTACTCTAGCTTCCCGGCAACAATTAATAGACTGGATGGAGGCGGATAAAGTTGCAGGACCACTT
CTGCGCTCGGCCCTTCCGGCTGGCTGGTTTATTGCTGATAAATCTGGAGCCGGTGAGCGTGGGTCTCGCG
GTATCATTGCAGCACTGGGGCCAGATGGTAAGCCCTCCCGTATCGTAGTTATCTACACGACGGGGAGTCA
GGCAACTATGGATGAACGAAATAGACAGATCGCTGAGATAGGTGCCTCACTGATTAAGCATTGGTAACTG
TCAGACCAAGTTTACTCATATATACTTTAGATTGATTTAAAACTTCATTTTTAATTTAAAAGGATCTAGG
TGAAGATCCTTTTTGATAATCTCATGACCAAAATCCCTTAACGTGAGTTTTCGTTCCACTGAGCGTCAGA
CCCCGTAGAAAAGATCAAAGGATCTTCTTGAGATCCTTTTTTTCTGCGCGTAATCTGCTGCTTGCAAACA
AAAAAACCACCGCTACCAGCGGTGGTTTGTTTGCCGGATCAAGAGCTACCAACTCTTTTTCCGAAGGTAA
CTGGCTTCAGCAGAGCGCAGATACCAAATACTGTTCTTCTAGTGTAGCCGTAGTTAGGCCACCACTTCAA
GAACTCTGTAGCACCGCCTACATACCTCGCTCTGCTAATCCTGTTACCAGTGGCTGCTGCCAGTGGCGAT
AAGTCGTGTCTTACCGGGTTGGACTCAAGACGATAGTTACCGGATAAGGCGCAGCGGTCGGGCTGAACGG
GGGGTTCGTGCACACAGCCCAGCTTGGAGCGAACGACCTACACCGAACTGAGATACCTACAGCGTGAGCT
ATGAGAAAGCGCCACGCTTCCCGAAGGGAGAAAGGCGGACAGGTATCCGGTAAGCGGCAGGGTCGGAACA
GGAGAGCGCACGAGGGAGCTTCCAGGGGGAAACGCCTGGTATCTTTATAGTCCTGTCGGGTTTCGCCACC
TCTGACTTGAGCGTCGATTTTTGTGATGCTCGTCAGGGGGGCGGAGCCTATGGAAAAACGCCAGCAACGC
GGCCTTTTTACGGTTCCTGGCCTTTTGCTGGCCTTTTGCTCACATGTTCTTTCCTGCGTTATCCCCTGAT
TCTGTGGATAACCGTATTACCGCCTTTGAGTGAGCTGATACCGCTCGCCGCAGCCGAACGACCGAGCGCA
GCGAGTCAGTGAGCGAGGAAGCGGAAGAGCGCCCAATACGCAAACCGCCTCTCCCCGCGCGTTGGCCGAT
TCATTAATGCAGCTGGCACGACAGGTTTCCCGACTGGAAAGCGGGCAGTGAGCGCAACGCAATTAATGTG
AGTTAGCTCACTCATTAGGCACCCCAGGCTTTACACTTTATGCTTCCGGCTCGTATGTTGTGTGGAATTG
TGAGCGGATAACAATTTCACACAGGAAACAGCTATGACCATGATTACGCCAAGCGCGCAATTAACCCTCA
CTAAAGGGAACAAAAGCTGGAGCTGCAAGC
