>Addgene plasmid #143714 | TFORF0574 | depositor partial sequence | sequence record 283272 | Insert
ACCGCCACCATGACAGCCTCCGTGCTCCTCCACCCCCGCTGGATCGAGCCCACCGTCATGTTTCTCTACG
ACAACGGCGGCGGCCTGGTGGCCGACGAGCTCAACAAGAACATGGAAGGGGCGGCGGCGGCTGCAGCAGC
GGCTGCAGCGGCGGCGGCTGCCGGGGCCGGGGGCGGGGGCTTCCCCCACCCGGCGGCTGCGGCGGCAGGG
GGCAACTTCTCGGTGGCGGCGGCGGCCGCGGCTGCGGCGGCGGCCGCGGCCAACCAGTGCCGCAACCTGA
TGGCGCACCCGGCGCCCTTGGCGCCAGGAGCCGCGTCCGCCTACAGCAGCGCCCCCGGGGAGGCGCCCCC
GTCGGCTGCCGCCGCTGCTGCCGCGGCTGCCGCTGCAGCCGCCGCCGCCGCCGCCGCGTCGTCCTCGGGA
GGTCCCGGCCCGGCGGGCCCGGCGGGCGCAGAGGCCGCCAAGCAATGCAGCCCCTGCTCGGCAGCGGCGC
AGAGCTCGTCGGGGCCCGCGGCGCTGCCCTATGGCTACTTCGGCAGCGGCTACTACCCGTGCGCCCGCAT
GGGCCCGCACCCCAACGCCATCAAGTCGTGCGCGCAGCCCGCCTCGGCCGCCGCCGCCGCCGCCTTCGCG
GACAAGTACATGGATACCGCCGGCCCAGCTGCCGAGGAGTTCAGCTCCCGCGCTAAGGAGTTCGCCTTCT
ACCACCAGGGCTACGCAGCCGGGCCTTACCACCACCATCAGCCCATGCCTGGCTACCTGGATATGCCAGT
GGTGCCGGGCCTCGGGGGCCCCGGCGAGTCGCGCCACGAACCCTTGGGTCTTCCCATGGAAAGCTACCAG
CCCTGGGCGCTGCCCAACGGCTGGAACGGCCAAATGTACTGCCCCAAAGAGCAGGCGCAGCCTCCCCACC
TCTGGAAGTCCACTCTGCCCGACGTGGTCTCCCATCCCTCGGATGCCAGCTCCTATAGGAGGGGGAGAAA
GAAGCGCGTGCCTTATACCAAGGTGCAATTAAAAGAACTTGAACGGGAATACGCCACGAATAAATTCATT
ACTAAGGACAAACGGAGGCGGATATCAGCCACGACGAATCTCTCTGAGCGGCAGGTCACAATCTGGTTCC
AGAACAGGAGGGTTAAAGAGAAAAAAGTCATCAACAAACTGAAAACCACTAGTTAGTAATGAACTAGTCC
GTAACTTGAAAGTATTTCGATTTCTTGGCTTTATATATCTTGTGGAAAGGACGAACAGGGAGCTATGCCT
GGACGTGT
