>Addgene plasmid #143714 | TFORF0574 | depositor partial sequence | sequence record 283273 | Barcode
ACAGGGAGCTATGCCTGGACGTGT
